Addgene plasmid #124140: pcDNA3.1 (-) hYAP 1-1beta
Purpose: Protein expression for funtional studies of cell growth promotion
Depositing lab: Megan Finch-Edmondson & Marius Sudol. Depositing organization: National University of Singapore. Publication: Identification, basic characterization and evolutionary analysis of differentially spliced mRNA isoforms of human YAP1 gene. Gaffney CJ, Oka T, Mazack V, Hilman D, Gat U, Muramatsu T, Inazawa J, Golden A, Carey DJ, Farooq A, Tromp G, Sudol M. Gene. 2012 Nov 10;509(2):215-22. doi: 10.1016/j.gene.2012.08.025. Epub 2012 Aug 24. PubMed 22939869.
Backbone
  Vector backbone: pcDNA3.1 (-)
  Vector type: Unspecified
Growth in bacteria
  Bacterial resistance: Ampicillin, 100 μg/mL
  Growth temperature: 37°C
  Growth strain: DH5alpha
  Copy number: High Copy
Gene/Insert
  Gene/Insert name: YAP1
  Species: H. sapiens (human)
  Mutation: None (Wild Type)
  GenBank ID: NP_001269027
  Entrez Gene: YAP1 (a.k.a. COB1, YAP, YAP-1, YAP2, YAP65, YKI)
  Cloning method: Restriction Enzyme; 5′ cloning site Not I (unknown if destroyed); 3′ cloning site EcoRI (unknown if destroyed)
Terms and licenses: Academic/Nonprofit Terms; Industry Terms: Not Available to Industry
Depositor comments: Insert size is approximately 1420.
How to cite: pcDNA3.1 (-) hYAP 1-1beta was a gift from Megan Finch-Edmondson & Marius Sudol (Addgene plasmid # 124140 ; http://n2t.net/addgene:124140 ; RRID:Addgene_124140)
