[The description below was written by a language model from this plasmid's Addgene catalogue record and pLannotate feature annotations shown in this document.]
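Description:
pcDNA3.1 (-) hYAP 1-1beta is a mammalian expression plasmid of about 6.8 kb built on the pcDNA3.1 (-) backbone and carrying a wild-type human YAP1 cDNA. The catalogue lists the vector type as unspecified, but the annotated parts are those of a standard transient or stable mammalian expression vector. It is propagated in E. coli as a high-copy plasmid through a ColE1/pUC-type origin with ampicillin selection from the AmpR (β-lactamase) gene. An f1 origin is also present, which permits single-stranded DNA production.

The insert, described as roughly 1.4 kb and cloned between NotI and EcoRI sites, corresponds to an annotated 1,362 nt open reading frame. The annotation tool matched it to chicken YAP1 by homology, but the catalogue identifies it as human. The construct name indicates the YAP1-1beta splice isoform, one of the differentially spliced human YAP1 mRNA variants characterised in the associated publication. No epitope tag or reporter is annotated or recorded. Transcription is driven by the human CMV immediate-early enhancer and promoter and terminated by the bovine growth hormone polyadenylation signal, while a T7 promoter upstream of the insert allows in vitro transcription. A separate cassette, with the SV40 early promoter driving the neomycin phosphotransferase gene followed by the SV40 poly(A) signal, permits G418 selection of stably transfected mammalian cells. The short HIV-1 LTR, ble, lacI and bom fragments appear to be incidental homology matches to backbone sequence rather than functional elements.

YAP1 is a transcriptional co-regulator and the key downstream target of the Hippo pathway, which controls proliferation and organ size. The stated purpose is protein expression for functional studies of cell growth promotion.
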