Features (pLannotate 1.2.2; 20 found; start..end, strand, type, name):
      1..380     +  enhancer       CMV enhancer: human cytomegalovirus immediate early enhancer
    381..584     +  promoter       CMV promoter: human cytomegalovirus (CMV) immediate early promoter
    580..613     +  LTR            5' LTR (truncated) (fragment): truncated 5' long terminal repeat (LTR) from HIV-1
    629..647     +  promoter       T7 promoter: promoter for bacteriophage T7 RNA polymerase
    700..2061    +  CDS            YAP1: YAP1_CHICK - Also known as YAP65. Experimental evidence at protein level: Swiss-Prot protein existence level 1. Transcriptional regulator which can act both as a coactivator and a corepressor and is the critical downstream regulatory target in the Hippo signaling pathway that plays a pivotal role in organ size control and tumor suppression by restricting proliferation and promoting apoptosis (By similarity). Plays a key role in tissue tension and 3D tissue shape by regulating cortical actomyosin network formation (By similarity). From Gallus gallus (Chicken).
   2138..2362    +  polyA_signal   bGH poly(A) signal: bovine growth hormone polyadenylation signal
   2366..2387    +  promoter       SV40 promoter (fragment): SV40 enhancer and early promoter
   2408..2836    +  rep_origin     f1 ori (sequence partly withheld): f1 bacteriophage origin of replication; arrow indicates direction of (+) strand synthesis
   2850..3179    +  promoter       SV40 promoter: SV40 enhancer and early promoter
   3246..4037    +  CDS            neo: KKA2_KLEPN - Also known as kan, nptII. Experimental evidence at protein level: Swiss-Prot protein existence level 1. Resistance to kanamycin, neomycin, paromomycin, ribostamycin, butirosin and gentamicin B. From Klebsiella pneumoniae.
   4061..4219    +  CDS            ble (fragment): BLE_KLEPN - Experimental evidence at protein level: Swiss-Prot protein existence level 1. Binding protein with a strong affinity to the bleomycin family of antibiotics. Binds to CL990; an antimitotic-antibiotic compound. From Klebsiella pneumoniae.
   4214..4335    +  polyA_signal   SV40 poly(A) signal: SV40 polyadenylation signal
   4408..4424    -  protein_bind   lac operator: The lac repressor binds to the lac operator to inhibit transcription in E. coli. This inhibition can be relieved by adding lactose or isopropyl-β-D-thiogalactopyranoside (IPTG). lac repressor encoded by lacI
   4432..4462    -  promoter       lac promoter: promoter for the E. coli lac operon
   4477..4498    -  protein_bind   CAP binding site: CAP binding activates transcription in the presence of cAMP. E. coli catabolite activator protein
   4511..4603    -  CDS            lacI (fragment): lac repressor; lacI; The lac repressor binds to the lac operator to inhibit transcription in E. coli. This inhibition can be relieved by adding lactose or isopropyl-β-D-thiogalactopyranoside (IPTG).
   4786..5374    -  rep_origin     ori: high-copy-number ColE1/pMB1/pBR322/pUC origin of replication
   5545..6405    -  CDS            AmpR: β-lactamase; bla; confers resistance to ampicillin, carbenicillin, and related antibiotics
   6406..6510    -  promoter       AmpR promoter: bla
   6569..6621    -  misc_feature   bom (fragment): basis of mobility region from pBR322
>Addgene plasmid #124140 | pcDNA3.1 (-) hYAP 1-1beta | addgene full sequence | sequence record 240580 | Addgene NGS Result
GACATTGATTATTGACTAGTTATTAATAGTAATCAATTACGGGGTCATTAGTTCATAGCCCATATATGGA
GTTCCGCGTTACATAACTTACGGTAAATGGCCCGCCTGGCTGACCGCCCAACGACCCCCGCCCATTGACG
TCAATAATGACGTATGTTCCCATAGTAACGCCAATAGGGACTTTCCATTGACGTCAATGGGTGGAGTATT
TACGGTAAACTGCCCACTTGGCAGTACATCAAGTGTATCATATGCCAAGTACGCCCCCTATTGACGTCAA
TGACGGTAAATGGCCCGCCTGGCATTATGCCCAGTACATGACCTTATGGGACTTTCCTACTTGGCAGTAC
ATCTACGTATTAGTCATCGCTATTACCATGGTGATGCGGTTTTGGCAGTACATCAATGGGCGTGGATAGC
GGTTTGACTCACGGGGATTTCCAAGTCTCCACCCCATTGACGTCAATGGGAGTTTGTTTTGGCACCAAAA
TCAACGGGACTTTCCAAAATGTCGTAACAACTCCGCCCCATTGACGCAAATGGGCGGTAGGCGTGTACGG
TGGGAGGTCTATATAAGCAGAGCTCTCTGGCTAACTAGAGAACCCACTGCTTACTGGCTTATCGAAATTA
ATACGACTCACTATAGGGAGACCCAAGCTGGCTAGCGTTTAAACGGGCCCTCTAGACTCGAGCGGCCGCA
TGGATCCCGGGCAGCAGCCGCCGCCTCAACCGGCCCCCCAGGGCCAAGGGCAGCCGCCTTCGCAGCCCCC
GCAGGGGCAGGGCCCGCCGTCCGGACCCGGGCAACCGGCACCCGCGGCGACCCAGGCGGCGCCGCAGGCA
CCCCCCGCCGGGCATCAGATCGTGCACGTCCGCGGGGACTCGGAGACCGACCTGGAGGCGCTCTTCAACG
CCGTCATGAACCCCAAGACGGCCAACGTGCCCCAGACCGTGCCCATGAGGCTCCGGAAGCTGCCCGACTC
CTTCTTCAAGCCGCCGGAGCCCAAATCCCACTCCCGACAGGCCAGTACTGATGCAGGCACTGCAGGAGCC
CTGACTCCACAGCATGTTCGAGCTCATTCCTCTCCAGCTTCTCTGCAGTTGGGAGCTGTTTCTCCTGGGA
CACTGACCCCCACTGGAGTAGTCTCTGGCCCAGCAGCTACACCCACAGCTCAGCATCTTCGACAGTCTTC
TTTTGAGATACCTGATGATGTACCTCTGCCAGCAGGTTGGGAGATGGCAAAGACATCTTCTGGTCAGAGA
TACTTCTTAAATCACATCGATCAGACAACAACATGGCAGGACCCCAGGAAGGCCATGCTGTCCCAGATGA
ACGTCACAGCCCCCACCAGTCCACCAGTGCAGCAGAATATGATGAACTCGGCTTCAGCCATGAACCAGAG
AATCAGTCAGAGTGCTCCAGTGAAACAGCCACCACCCCTGGCTCCCCAGAGCCCACAGGGAGGCGTCATG
GGTGGCAGCAACTCCAACCAGCAGCAACAGATGCGACTGCAGCAACTGCAGATGGAGAAGGAGAGGCTGC
GGCTGAAACAGCAAGAACTGCTTCGGCAGGTGAGGCCACAGGAGTTAGCCCTGCGTAGCCAGTTACCAAC
ACTGGAGCAGGATGGTGGGACTCAAAATCCAGTGTCTTCTCCCGGGATGTCTCAGGAATTGAGAACAATG
ACGACCAATAGCTCAGATCCTTTCCTTAACAGTGGCACCTATCACTCTCGAGATGAGAGTACAGACAGTG
GACTAAGCATGAGCAGCTACAGTGTCCCTCGAACCCCAGATGACTTCCTGAACAGTGTGGATGAGATGGA
TACAGGTGATACTATCAACCAAAGCACCCTGCCCTCACAGCAGAACCGTTTCCCAGACTACCTTGAAGCC
ATTCCTGGGACAAATGTGGACCTTGGAACACTGGAAGGAGATGGAATGAACATAGAAGGAGAGGAGCTGA
TGCCAAGTCTGCAGGAAGCTTTGAGTTCTGACATCCTTAATGACATGGAGTCTGTTTTGGCTGCCACCAA
GCTAGATAAAGAAAGCTTTCTTACATGGTTATAGGAATTCCACCACACTGGACTAGTGGATCCGAGCTCG
GTACCAAGCTTAAGTTTAAACCGCTGATCAGCCTCGACTGTGCCTTCTAGTTGCCAGCCATCTGTTGTTT
GCCCCTCCCCCGTGCCTTCCTTGACCCTGGAAGGTGCCACTCCCACTGTCCTTTCCTAATAAAATGAGGA
AATTGCATCGCATTGTCTGAGTAGGTGTCATTCTATTCTGGGGGGTGGGGTGGGGCAGGACAGCAAGGGG
GAGGATTGGGAAGACAATAGCAGGCATGCTGGGGATGCGGTGGGCTCTATGGCTTCTGAGGCGGAAAGAA
CCAGCTGGGGCTCTAGGGGGTATCCCC
[124 nt withheld, positions 2408-2531]
C
[91 nt withheld, positions 2533-2623]
A
[49 nt withheld, positions 2625-2673]
CCTTTGACGTTGGAGTCCACGTTCTTT
[37 nt withheld, positions 2701-2737]
ACCCTATCTCGGTCTATTCTTTTGATTTATAAGGGATTTTGCCGATTTCGGCCTATTGGTTAAAAAATGA
GCTGATTTAACAAAAATTTAACGCGAATTAATTCTGTGGAATGTGTGTCAGTTAGGGTGTGGAAAGTCCC
CAGGCTCCCCAGCAGGCAGAAGTATGCAAAGCATGCATCTCAATTAGTCAGCAACCAGGTGTGGAAAGTC
CCCAGGCTCCCCAGCAGGCAGAAGTATGCAAAGCATGCATCTCAATTAGTCAGCAACCATAGTCCCGCCC
CTAACTCCGCCCATCCCGCCCCTAACTCCGCCCAGTTCCGCCCATTCTCCGCCCCATGGCTGACTAATTT
TTTTTATTTATGCAGAGGCCGAGGCCGCCTCTGCCTCTGAGCTATTCCAGAAGTAGTGAGGAGGCTTTTT
TGGAGGCCTAGGCTTTTGCAAAAAGCTCCCGGGAGCTTGTATATCCATTTTCGGATCTGATCAAGAGACA
GGATGAGGATCGTTTCGCATGATTGAACAAGATGGATTGCACGCAGGTTCTCCGGCCGCTTGGGTGGAGA
GGCTATTCGGCTATGACTGGGCACAACAGACAATCGGCTGCTCTGATGCCGCCGTGTTCCGGCTGTCAGC
GCAGGGGCGCCCGGTTCTTTTTGTCAAGACCGACCTGTCCGGTGCCCTGAATGAACTGCAGGACGAGGCA
GCGCGGCTATCGTGGCTGGCCACGACGGGCGTTCCTTGCGCAGCTGTGCTCGACGTTGTCACTGAAGCGG
GAAGGGACTGGCTGCTATTGGGCGAAGTGCCGGGGCAGGATCTCCTGTCATCTCACCTTGCTCCTGCCGA
GAAAGTATCCATCATGGCTGATGCAATGCGGCGGCTGCATACGCTTGATCCGGCTACCTGCCCATTCGAC
CACCAAGCGAAACATCGCATCGAGCGAGCACGTACTCGGATGGAAGCCGGTCTTGTCGATCAGGATGATC
TGGACGAAGAGCATCAGGGGCTCGCGCCAGCCGAACTGTTCGCCAGGCTCAAGGCGCGCATGCCCGACGG
CGAGGATCTCGTCGTGACCCATGGCGATGCCTGCTTGCCGAATATCATGGTGGAAAATGGCCGCTTTTCT
GGATTCATCGACTGTGGCCGGCTGGGTGTGGCGGACCGCTATCAGGACATAGCGTTGGCTACCCGTGATA
TTGCTGAAGAGCTTGGCGGCGAATGGGCTGACCGCTTCCTCGTGCTTTACGGTATCGCCGCTCCCGATTC
GCAGCGCATCGCCTTCTATCGCCTTCTTGACGAGTTCTTCTGAGCGGGACTCTGGGGTTCGAAATGACCG
ACCAAGCGACGCCCAACCTGCCATCACGAGATTTCGATTCCACCGCCGCCTTCTATGAAAGGTTGGGCTT
CGGAATCGTTTTCCGGGACGCCGGCTGGATGATCCTCCAGCGCGGGGATCTCATGCTGGAGTTCTTCGCC
CACCCCAACTTGTTTATTGCAGCTTATAATGGTTACAAATAAAGCAATAGCATCACAAATTTCACAAATA
AAGCATTTTTTTCACTGCATTCTAGTTGTGGTTTGTCCAAACTCATCAATGTATCTTATCATGTCTGTAT
ACCGTCGACCTCTAGCTAGAGCTTGGCGTAATCATGGTCATAGCTGTTTCCTGTGTGAAATTGTTATCCG
CTCACAATTCCACACAACATACGAGCCGGAAGCATAAAGTGTAAAGCCTGGGGTGCCTAATGAGTGAGCT
AACTCACATTAATTGCGTTGCGCTCACTGCCCGCTTTCCAGTCGGGAAACCTGTCGTGCCAGCTGCATTA
ATGAATCGGCCAACGCGCGGGGAGAGGCGGTTTGCGTATTGGGCGCTCTTCCGCTTCCTCGCTCACTGAC
TCGCTGCGCTCGGTCGTTCGGCTGCGGCGAGCGGTATCAGCTCACTCAAAGGCGGTAATACGGTTATCCA
CAGAATCAGGGGATAACGCAGGAAAGAACATGTGAGCAAAAGGCCAGCAAAAGGCCAGGAACCGTAAAAA
GGCCGCGTTGCTGGCGTTTTTCCATAGGCTCCGCCCCCCTGACGAGCATCACAAAAATCGACGCTCAAGT
CAGAGGTGGCGAAACCCGACAGGACTATAAAGATACCAGGCGTTTCCCCCTGGAAGCTCCCTCGTGCGCT
CTCCTGTTCCGACCCTGCCGCTTACCGGATACCTGTCCGCCTTTCTCCCTTCGGGAAGCGTGGCGCTTTC
TCATAGCTCACGCTGTAGGTATCTCAGTTCGGTGTAGGTCGTTCGCTCCAAGCTGGGCTGTGTGCACGAA
CCCCCCGTTCAGCCCGACCGCTGCGCCTTATCCGGTAACTATCGTCTTGAGTCCAACCCGGTAAGACACG
ACTTATCGCCACTGGCAGCAGCCACTGGTAACAGGATTAGCAGAGCGAGGTATGTAGGCGGTGCTACAGA
GTTCTTGAAGTGGTGGCCTAACTACGGCTACACTAGAAGAACAGTATTTGGTATCTGCGCTCTGCTGAAG
CCAGTTACCTTCGGAAAAAGAGTTGGTAGCTCTTGATCCGGCAAACAAACCACCGCTGGTAGCGGTGGTT
TTTTTGTTTGCAAGCAGCAGATTACGCGCAGAAAAAAAGGATCTCAAGAAGATCCTTTGATCTTTTCTAC
GGGGTCTGACGCTCAGTGGAACGAAAACTCACGTTAAGGGATTTTGGTCATGAGATTATCAAAAAGGATC
TTCACCTAGATCCTTTTAAATTAAAAATGAAGTTTTAAATCAATCTAAAGTATATATGAGTAAACTTGGT
CTGACAGTTACCAATGCTTAATCAGTGAGGCACCTATCTCAGCGATCTGTCTATTTCGTTCATCCATAGT
TGCCTGACTCCCCGTCGTGTAGATAACTACGATACGGGAGGGCTTACCATCTGGCCCCAGTGCTGCAATG
ATACCGCGAGACCCACGCTCACCGGCTCCAGATTTATCAGCAATAAACCAGCCAGCCGGAAGGGCCGAGC
GCAGAAGTGGTCCTGCAACTTTATCCGCCTCCATCCAGTCTATTAATTGTTGCCGGGAAGCTAGAGTAAG
TAGTTCGCCAGTTAATAGTTTGCGCAACGTTGTTGCCATTGCTACAGGCATCGTGGTGTCACGCTCGTCG
TTTGGTATGGCTTCATTCAGCTCCGGTTCCCAACGATCAAGGCGAGTTACATGATCCCCCATGTTGTGCA
AAAAAGCGGTTAGCTCCTTCGGTCCTCCGATCGTTGTCAGAAGTAAGTTGGCCGCAGTGTTATCACTCAT
GGTTATGGCAGCACTGCATAATTCTCTTACTGTCATGCCATCCGTAAGATGCTTTTCTGTGACTGGTGAG
TACTCAACCAAGTCATTCTGAGAATAGTGTATGCGGCGACCGAGTTGCTCTTGCCCGGCGTCAATACGGG
ATAATACCGCGCCACATAGCAGAACTTTAAAAGTGCTCATCATTGGAAAACGTTCTTCGGGGCGAAAACT
CTCAAGGATCTTACCGCTGTTGAGATCCAGTTCGATGTAACCCACTCGTGCACCCAACTGATCTTCAGCA
TCTTTTACTTTCACCAGCGTTTCTGGGTGAGCAAAAACAGGAAGGCAAAATGCCGCAAAAAAGGGAATAA
GGGCGACACGGAAATGTTGAATACTCATACTCTTCCTTTTTCAATATTATTGAAGCATTTATCAGGGTTA
TTGTCTCATGAGCGGATACATATTTGAATGTATTTAGAAAAATAAACAAATAGGGGTTCCGCGCACATTT
CCCCGAAAAGTGCCACCTGACGTCGACGGATCGGGAGATCTCCCGATCCCCTATGGTGCACTCTCAGTAC
AATCTGCTCTGATGCCGCATAGTTAAGCCAGTATCTGCTCCCTGCTTGTGTGTTGGAGGTCGCTGAGTAG
TGCGCGAGCAAAATTTAAGCTACAACAAGGCAAGGCTTGACCGACAATTGCATGAAGAATCTGCTTAGGG
TTAGGCGTTTTGCGCTGCTTCGCGATGTACGGGCCAGATATACGCGTT
